Addgene plasmid #128560: 68Q-ymsfGFP
Purpose: Httex1 (without proline-rich region) fused to ymsfGFP
Depositing lab: Patrick Lajoie. Depositing organization: University of Western Ontario. Publication: Polyglutamine toxicity assays highlight the advantages of mScarlet for imaging in Saccharomyces cerevisiae. Albakri MB, Jiang Y, Genereaux J, Lajoie P. F1000Res. 2018 Aug 10;7:1242. doi: 10.12688/f1000research.15829.2. eCollection 2018. PubMed 30631438.
Backbone
  Vector backbone: pRS415
  Vector type: Yeast Expression
  Selectable markers: LEU2
Growth in bacteria
  Bacterial resistance: Ampicillin, 100 μg/mL
  Growth temperature: 37°C
  Growth strain: DH5alpha
  Copy number: High Copy
Gene/Insert
  Gene/Insert name: 68Q-Httex1 (without proline-rich region) fused to ymsfGFP
  Species: H. sapiens (human)
  Promoter: GAL1
  Tag / fusion protein: ymsfGFP (C terminal on insert)
  Cloning method: Restriction Enzyme; 5′ cloning site SacI (unknown if destroyed); 3′ cloning site SalI (unknown if destroyed)
  Sequencing primers: 5′ Gal; 3′ CYC1
Terms and licenses: Academic/Nonprofit Terms; Industry Terms: Not Available to Industry
How to cite: 68Q-ymsfGFP was a gift from Patrick Lajoie (Addgene plasmid # 128560 ; http://n2t.net/addgene:128560 ; RRID:Addgene_128560)
