[The description below was written by a language model from this plasmid's Addgene catalogue record and pLannotate feature annotations shown in this document.]
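Description:
68Q-ymsfGFP is a yeast expression plasmid built on the pRS415 backbone, a centromeric Saccharomyces cerevisiae–E. coli shuttle vector. In yeast it is maintained through a CEN6/ARS element, which typically gives low, stable copy number, and is selected through the LEU2 auxotrophic marker (3-isopropylmalate dehydrogenase under its own promoter), which supports growth of leu2 strains without leucine. In E. coli it replicates from a high-copy ColE1/pUC-type origin and is selected with ampicillin through the β-lactamase gene. The usual pBluescript-derived remnants are also present: an f1 origin, lacZα and lac promoter/operator fragments, and T3 and T7 promoters flanking the cloning region.

The payload is human huntingtin exon 1 (Httex1) carrying a 68-glutamine expansion and lacking the proline-rich region, fused at its C terminus to ymsfGFP. From its name, this tag appears to be a yeast-optimised monomeric superfolder GFP; the annotation software matched it to the closely related moxGFP. Expression is driven by the galactose-inducible, Gal4-regulated GAL1 promoter and terminated by the CYC1 terminator. The circular sequence is numbered so that the promoter lies at the end of the record and the coding region at the start. A FLAG epitope fragment is annotated near the start of the open reading frame, upstream of the unannotated stretch where the polyQ segment presumably lies, although the catalogue entry does not list this tag. The insert was cloned between SacI and SalI sites.

The associated publication concerns polyglutamine toxicity assays and the comparison of fluorescent proteins for imaging in budding yeast. This points to use for galactose-induced expression of an expanded polyQ protein, to follow its aggregation by fluorescence microscopy and to assess its toxicity.
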