Features (pLannotate 1.2.2; 24 found; start..end, strand, type, name):
     30..50      +  CDS            FLAG (fragment): FLAG® epitope tag, followed by an enterokinase cleavage site
    306..329     -  misc_feature   MCS (fragment): pBluescript multiple cloning site
    330..1043    +  CDS            moxGFP: moxGFP is a basic (constitutively fluorescent) green fluorescent protein published in 2015, derived from Aequorea victoria. It is reported to be a rapidly-maturing monomer.
   1059..1306    +  terminator     CYC1 terminator: S. cerevisiae CYC1; transcription terminator for CYC1
   1325..1343    -  promoter       T7 promoter: promoter for bacteriophage T7 RNA polymerase
   1351..1506    +  CDS            lacZα (fragment): LacZα fragment of β-galactosidase; lacZ fragment
   1510..1938    +  rep_origin     f1 ori (sequence partly withheld): f1 bacteriophage origin of replication; arrow indicates direction of (+) strand synthesis
   1966..2018    -  misc_feature   bom (fragment): basis of mobility region from pBR322
   2049..2126    +  CDS            YO192_YEAST (fragment): Experimental evidence at protein level: Swiss-Prot protein existence level 1. From Saccharomyces cerevisiae (strain ATCC 204508 / S288c) (Baker's yeast).
   2266..2673    +  promoter       LEU2 promoter: S. cerevisiae LEU2
   2674..3768    +  CDS            LEU2: 3-isopropylmalate dehydrogenase, required for leucine biosynthesis; S. cerevisiae LEU2; yeast auxotrophic marker
   4130..4246    -  CDS            NFS1 (fragment): NFS1_YEAST - Also known as SPL1 From Saccharomyces cerevisiae (strain ATCC 204508 / S288c) (Baker's yeast).
   4245..4295    -  misc_feature   bom (fragment): basis of mobility region from pBR322
   4397..4432    -  CDS            rop (fragment): Rop protein, which maintains plasmids at low copy number; rop
   4501..5004    -  misc_feature   CEN/ARS: S. cerevisiae CEN6 centromere fused to an autonomously replicating sequence
   5041..5145    +  promoter       AmpR promoter: bla
   5146..6006    +  CDS            AmpR: β-lactamase; bla; confers resistance to ampicillin, carbenicillin, and related antibiotics
   6177..6765    +  rep_origin     ori: high-copy-number ColE1/pMB1/pBR322/pUC origin of replication
   6948..7040    +  CDS            lacI (fragment): lac repressor; lacI; The lac repressor binds to the lac operator to inhibit transcription in E. coli. This inhibition can be relieved by adding lactose or isopropyl-β-D-thiogalactopyranoside (IPTG).
   7053..7074    +  protein_bind   CAP binding site: CAP binding activates transcription in the presence of cAMP. E. coli catabolite activator protein
   7089..7119    +  promoter       lac promoter: promoter for the E. coli lac operon
   7127..7143    +  protein_bind   lac operator: The lac repressor binds to the lac operator to inhibit transcription in E. coli. This inhibition can be relieved by adding lactose or isopropyl-β-D-thiogalactopyranoside (IPTG). lac repressor encoded by lacI
   7188..7206    +  promoter       T3 promoter: promoter for bacteriophage T3 RNA polymerase
   7225..7666    +  promoter       GAL1 promoter: S. cerevisiae GAL1; inducible promoter, regulated by Gal4
>Addgene plasmid #128560 | 68Q-ymsfGFP | addgene full sequence | sequence record 261213 | Addgene NGS Result
AAAAAACCCCGGATTCTAGAGCCATGGACTACAAGGACGACGATGACAAGCTGGCGACCCTGGAAAAGCT
AATGAAGGCCTTCGAGTCCCTCAAAAGCTTCCAACAGCAGCAACAGCAACAACAGCAGCAACAGCAACAA
CAGCAGCAACAGCAACAACAGCAGCAACAGCAACAACAGCAGCAACAGCAACAACAGCAGCAGCAGCAAC
AACAGCAGCAACAGCAACAACAACAGCAGCAACAGCAACAACAGCAGCAACAGCAACAACAGCAGCAACA
GCAACAACAGCAGCAACAGCAACAACTGCAGCCCGGGGGATCCACTAGTGTATCCAAAGGTGAAGAATTG
TTTACTGGTGTTGTTCCTATTTTAGTTGAATTAGACGGTGACGTTAATGGTCATAAGTTTAGTGTTAGAG
GTGAAGGTGAAGGTGACGCAACTAACGGTAAATTGACATTGAAGTTTATTTGTACTACTGGTAAATTGCC
AGTTCCATGGCCAACCTTGGTTACCACTTTAACTTATGGTGTTCAATGCTTCTCAAGATACCCTGATCAT
ATGAAAAGACACGACTTTTTCAAGAGTGCCATGCCAGAAGGTTACGTACAAGAAAGAACTATATCTTTTA
AAGATGACGGTACATACAAGACCAGAGCTGAAGTAAAATTCGAAGGTGACACATTGGTCAACAGAATCGA
ATTGAAGGGTATCGATTTCAAGGAAGACGGTAACATCTTGGGTCATAAATTAGAATACAATTTCAACTCA
CACAATGTTTACATCACTGCTGATAAGCAAAAGAATGGTATCAAAGCAAACTTCAAGATCAGACATAACG
TTGAAGATGGTTCCGTACAATTAGCTGACCACTATCAACAAAATACACCTATTGGTGACGGTCCTGTTTT
GTTACCAGACAACCATTACTTGTCTACCCAATCAAAATTGTCCAAAGATCCAAACGAAAAGAGAGACCAT
ATGGTCTTGTTGGAATTTGTCACTGCCGCTGGTATCACTCACGGTATGGATGAATTGTATAAGTAGGTCG
ACCTCGAGTCATGTAATTAGTTATGTCACGCTTACATTCACGCCCTCCCCCCACATCCGCTCTAACCGAA
AAGGAAGGAGTTAGACAACCTGAAGTCTAGGTCCCTATTTATTTTTTTATAGTTATGTTAGTATTAAGAA
CGTTATTTATATTTCAAATTTTTCTTTTTTTTCTGTACAGACGCGTGTACGCATGTAACATTATACTGAA
AACCTTGCTTGAGAAGGTTTTGGGACGCTCGAAGGCTTTAATTTGCGGCCGGTACCCAATTCGCCCTATA
GTGAGTCGTATTACGCGCGCTCACTGGCCGTCGTTTTACAACGTCGTGACTGGGAAAACCCTGGCGTTAC
CCAACTTAATCGCCTTGCAGCACATCCCCCTTTCGCCAGCTGGCGTAATAGCGAAGAGGCCCGCACCGAT
CGCCCTTCCCAACAGTTGCGCAGCCTGAATGGCGAATGG
[124 nt withheld, positions 1510-1633]
C
[91 nt withheld, positions 1635-1725]
A
[49 nt withheld, positions 1727-1775]
CCTTTGACGTTGGAGTCCACGTTCTTT
[37 nt withheld, positions 1803-1839]
ACCCTATCTCGGTCTATTCTTTTGATTTATAAGGGATTTTGCCGATTTCGGCCTATTGGTTAAAAAATGA
GCTGATTTAACAAAAATTTAACGCGAATTTTAACAAAATATTAACGCTTACAATTTCCTGATGCGGTATT
TTCTCCTTACGCATCTGTGCGGTATTTCACACCGCATATCGACCGGTCGAGGAGAACTTCTAGTATATCT
ACATACCTAATATTATTGCCTTATTAAAAATGGAATCCCAACAATTACATCAAAATCCACATTCTCTTCA
AAATCAATTGTCCTGTACTTCCTTGTTCATGTGTGTTCAAAAACGTTATATTTATAGGATAATTATACTC
TATTTCTCAACAAGTAATTGGTTGTTTGGCCGAGCGGTCTAAGGCGCCTGATTCAAGAAATATCTTGACC
GCAGTTAACTGTGGGAATACTCAGGTATCGTAAGATGCAAGAGTTCGAATCTCTTAGCAACCATTATTTT
TTTCCTCAACATAACGAGAACACACAGGGGCGCTATCGCACAGAATCAAATTCGATGACTGGAAATTTTT
TGTTAATTTCAGAGGTCGCCTGACGCATATACCTTTTTCAACTGAAAAATTGGGAGAAAAAGGAAAGGTG
AGAGCGCCGGAACCGGCTTTTCATATAGAATAGAGAAGCGTTCATGACTAAATGCTTGCATCACAATACT
TGAAGTTGACAATATTATTTAAGGACCTATTGTTTTTTCCAATAGGTGGTTAGCAATCGTCTTACTTTCT
AACTTTTCTTACCTTTTACATTTCAGCAATATATATATATATATTTCAAGGATATACCATTCTAATGTCT
GCCCCTAAGAAGATCGTCGTTTTGCCAGGTGACCACGTTGGTCAAGAAATCACAGCCGAAGCCATTAAGG
TTCTTAAAGCTATTTCTGATGTTCGTTCCAATGTCAAGTTCGATTTCGAAAATCATTTAATTGGTGGTGC
TGCTATCGATGCTACAGGTGTTCCACTTCCAGATGAGGCGCTGGAAGCCTCCAAGAAGGCTGATGCCGTT
TTGTTAGGTGCTGTGGGTGGTCCTAAATGGGGTACCGGTAGTGTTAGACCTGAACAAGGTTTACTAAAAA
TCCGTAAAGAACTTCAATTGTACGCCAACTTAAGACCATGTAACTTTGCATCCGACTCTCTTTTAGACTT
ATCTCCAATCAAGCCACAATTTGCTAAAGGTACTGACTTCGTTGTTGTCAGAGAATTAGTGGGAGGTATT
TACTTTGGTAAGAGAAAGGAAGACGATGGTGATGGTGTCGCTTGGGATAGTGAACAATACACCGTTCCAG
AAGTGCAAAGAATCACAAGAATGGCCGCTTTCATGGCCCTACAACATGAGCCACCATTGCCTATTTGGTC
CTTGGATAAAGCTAATGTTTTGGCCTCTTCAAGATTATGGAGAAAAACTGTGGAGGAAACCATCAAGAAC
GAATTCCCTACATTGAAGGTTCAACATCAATTGATTGATTCTGCCGCCATGATCCTAGTTAAGAACCCAA
CCCACCTAAATGGTATTATAATCACCAGCAACATGTTTGGTGATATCATCTCCGATGAAGCCTCCGTTAT
CCCAGGTTCCTTGGGTTTGTTGCCATCTGCGTCCTTGGCCTCTTTGCCAGACAAGAACACCGCATTTGGT
TTGTACGAACCATGCCACGGTTCTGCTCCAGATTTGCCAAAGAATAAGGTCAACCCTATCGCCACTATCT
TGTCTGCTGCAATGATGTTGAAATTGTCATTGAACTTGCCTGAAGAAGGTAAGGCCATTGAAGATGCAGT
TAAAAAGGTTTTGGATGCAGGTATCAGAACTGGTGATTTAGGTGGTTCCAACAGTACCACCGAAGTCGGT
GATGCTGTCGCCGAAGAAGTTAAGAAAATCCTTGCTTAAAAAGATTCTCTTTTTTTATGATATTTGTACA
TAAACTTTATAAATGAAATTCATAATAGAAACGACACGAAATTACAAAATGGAATATGTTCATAGGGTAG
ACGAAACTATATACGCAATCTACATACATTTATCAAGAAGGAGAAAAAGGAGGATGTAAAGGAATACAGG
TAAGCAAATTGATACTAATGGCTCAACGTGATAAGGAAAAAGAATTGCACTTTAACATTAATATTGACAA
GGAGGAGGGCACCACACAAAAAGTTAGGTGTAACAGAAAATCATGAAACTATGATTCCTAATTTATATAT
TGGAGGATTTTCTCTAAAAAAAAAAAAATACAACAAATAAAAAACACTCAATGACCTGACCATTTGATGG
AGTTTAAGTCAATACCTTCTTGAACCATTTCCCATAATGGTGAAAGTTCCCTCAAGAATTTTACTCTGTC
AGAAACGGCCTTAACGACGTAGTCGATATGGTGCACTCTCAGTACAATCTGCTCTGATGCCGCATAGTTA
AGCCAGCCCCGACACCCGCCAACACCCGCTGACGCGCCCTGACGGGCTTGTCTGCTCCCGGCATCCGCTT
ACAGACAAGCTGTGACCGTCTCCGGGAGCTGCATGTGTCAGAGGTTTTCACCGTCATCACCGAAACGCGC
GAGACGAAAGGGCCTCGTGATACGCCTATTTTTATAGGTTAATGTCATGATAATAATGGTTTCTTAGGAC
GGATCGCTTGCCTGTAACTTACACGCGCCTCGTATCTTTTAATGATGGAATAATTTGGGAATTTACTCTG
TGTTTATTTATTTTTATGTTTTGTATTTGGATTTTAGAAAGTAAATAAAGAAGGTAGAAGAGTTACGGAA
TGAAGAAAAAAAAATAAACAAAGGTTTAAAAAATTTCAACAAAAAGCGTACTTTACATATATATTTATTA
GACAAGAAAAGCAGATTAAATAGATATACATTCGATTAACGATAAGTAAAATGTAAAATCACAGGATTTT
CGTGTGTGGTCTTCTACACAGACAAGATGAAACAATTCGGCATTAATACCTGAGAGCAGGAAGAGCAAGA
TAAAAGGTAGTATTTGTTGGCGATCCCCCTAGAGTCTTTTACATCTTCGGAAAACAAAAACTATTTTTTC
TTTAATTTCTTTTTTTACTTTCTATTTTTAATTTATATATTTATATTAAAAAATTTAAATTATAATTATT
TTTATAGCACGTGATGAAAAGGACCCAGGTGGCACTTTTCGGGGAAATGTGCGCGGAACCCCTATTTGTT
TATTTTTCTAAATACATTCAAATATGTATCCGCTCATGAGACAATAACCCTGATAAATGCTTCAATAATA
TTGAAAAAGGAAGAGTATGAGTATTCAACATTTCCGTGTCGCCCTTATTCCCTTTTTTGCGGCATTTTGC
CTTCCTGTTTTTGCTCACCCAGAAACGCTGGTGAAAGTAAAAGATGCTGAAGATCAGTTGGGTGCACGAG
TGGGTTACATCGAACTGGATCTCAACAGCGGTAAGATCCTTGAGAGTTTTCGCCCCGAAGAACGTTTTCC
AATGATGAGCACTTTTAAAGTTCTGCTATGTGGCGCGGTATTATCCCGTATTGACGCCGGGCAAGAGCAA
CTCGGTCGCCGCATACACTATTCTCAGAATGACTTGGTTGAGTACTCACCAGTCACAGAAAAGCATCTTA
CGGATGGCATGACAGTAAGAGAATTATGCAGTGCTGCCATAACCATGAGTGATAACACTGCGGCCAACTT
ACTTCTGACAACGATCGGAGGACCGAAGGAGCTAACCGCTTTTTTGCACAACATGGGGGATCATGTAACT
CGCCTTGATCGTTGGGAACCGGAGCTGAATGAAGCCATACCAAACGACGAGCGTGACACCACGATGCCTG
TAGCAATGGCAACAACGTTGCGCAAACTATTAACTGGCGAACTACTTACTCTAGCTTCCCGGCAACAATT
AATAGACTGGATGGAGGCGGATAAAGTTGCAGGACCACTTCTGCGCTCGGCCCTTCCGGCTGGCTGGTTT
ATTGCTGATAAATCTGGAGCCGGTGAGCGTGGGTCTCGCGGTATCATTGCAGCACTGGGGCCAGATGGTA
AGCCCTCCCGTATCGTAGTTATCTACACGACGGGGAGTCAGGCAACTATGGATGAACGAAATAGACAGAT
CGCTGAGATAGGTGCCTCACTGATTAAGCATTGGTAACTGTCAGACCAAGTTTACTCATATATACTTTAG
ATTGATTTAAAACTTCATTTTTAATTTAAAAGGATCTAGGTGAAGATCCTTTTTGATAATCTCATGACCA
AAATCCCTTAACGTGAGTTTTCGTTCCACTGAGCGTCAGACCCCGTAGAAAAGATCAAAGGATCTTCTTG
AGATCCTTTTTTTCTGCGCGTAATCTGCTGCTTGCAAACAAAAAAACCACCGCTACCAGCGGTGGTTTGT
TTGCCGGATCAAGAGCTACCAACTCTTTTTCCGAAGGTAACTGGCTTCAGCAGAGCGCAGATACCAAATA
CTGTTCTTCTAGTGTAGCCGTAGTTAGGCCACCACTTCAAGAACTCTGTAGCACCGCCTACATACCTCGC
TCTGCTAATCCTGTTACCAGTGGCTGCTGCCAGTGGCGATAAGTCGTGTCTTACCGGGTTGGACTCAAGA
CGATAGTTACCGGATAAGGCGCAGCGGTCGGGCTGAACGGGGGGTTCGTGCACACAGCCCAGCTTGGAGC
GAACGACCTACACCGAACTGAGATACCTACAGCGTGAGCTATGAGAAAGCGCCACGCTTCCCGAAGGGAG
AAAGGCGGACAGGTATCCGGTAAGCGGCAGGGTCGGAACAGGAGAGCGCACGAGGGAGCTTCCAGGGGGA
AACGCCTGGTATCTTTATAGTCCTGTCGGGTTTCGCCACCTCTGACTTGAGCGTCGATTTTTGTGATGCT
CGTCAGGGGGGCGGAGCCTATGGAAAAACGCCAGCAACGCGGCCTTTTTACGGTTCCTGGCCTTTTGCTG
GCCTTTTGCTCACATGTTCTTTCCTGCGTTATCCCCTGATTCTGTGGATAACCGTATTACCGCCTTTGAG
TGAGCTGATACCGCTCGCCGCAGCCGAACGACCGAGCGCAGCGAGTCAGTGAGCGAGGAAGCGGAAGAGC
GCCCAATACGCAAACCGCCTCTCCCCGCGCGTTGGCCGATTCATTAATGCAGCTGGCACGACAGGTTTCC
CGACTGGAAAGCGGGCAGTGAGCGCAACGCAATTAATGTGAGTTAGCTCACTCATTAGGCACCCCAGGCT
TTACACTTTATGCTTCCGGCTCGTATGTTGTGTGGAATTGTGAGCGGATAACAATTTCACACAGGAAACA
GCTATGACCATGATTACGCCAAGCGCGCAATTAACCCTCACTAAAGGGAACAAAAGCTGGAGCTCCGGAT
TAGAGGCCGCCGAGCGGGTGACAGCCCTCCGAAGGAAGACTCTCCTCCGTGCGTCCTCGTCTTCACCGGT
CGCGTTCCTGAAACGCAGATGTGCCTCGCGCCGCACTGCTCCGAACAATAAAGATTCTACAATACTAGCT
TTTATGGTTATGAAGAGGAAAAATTGGCAGTAACCTGGCCCCACAAACCTTCAAATGAACGAATCAAATT
AACAACCATAGGATGATAATGCGATTAGTTTTTTAGCCTTATTTCTGGGGTAATTAATCAGCGAAGCGAT
GATTTTTGATCTATTAACAGATATATAAATGCAAAAACTGCATAACCACTTTAACTAATACTTTCAACAT
TTTCGGTTTGTATTACTTCTTATTCAAATGTAATAAAAGTATCAACAAAAAATTGTTAATATACCTCTAT
ACTTTAACGTCAAGGAG
